Addgene plasmid #58021: mTagRFP-T-LC-Myosin-N-7
Purpose: Localization: Light Chain Myosin, Excitation: 555, Emission: 584
Depositing lab: Michael Davidson. Depositing organization: Florida State University, Tallahassee.
Backbone
  Vector backbone: mTagRFP-N1
  Backbone size w/o insert (bp): 4750
  Vector type: Mammalian Expression
  Selectable markers: Neomycin (select with G418)
Growth in bacteria
  Bacterial resistance: Kanamycin, 50 μg/mL
  Growth temperature: 37°C
  Growth strain: DH5alpha
  Copy number: High Copy
Gene/Insert
  Gene/Insert name: LC-Myosin (alt name: NM_172118.1)
  Species: M. musculus (mouse)
  Promoter: CMV
  Tag / fusion protein: mTagRFP (C terminal on backbone)
  Cloning method: Unknown
  Sequencing primers: 5′ CMV-F; 3′ SV40pA-R
Terms and licenses: Academic/Nonprofit Terms; Industry Terms
Depositor comments: . Excitation = 555; Emission = 584
How to cite: mTagRFP-T-LC-Myosin-N-7 was a gift from Michael Davidson (Addgene plasmid # 58021 ; http://n2t.net/addgene:58021 ; RRID:Addgene_58021)
