[The description below was written by a language model from this plasmid's Addgene catalogue record.]
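Description:
mTagRFP-T-LC-Myosin-N-7 is a mammalian expression plasmid built on the mTagRFP-N1 backbone (about 4.75 kb without the insert), an N1-style fluorescent protein fusion vector. It is maintained in E. coli as a high-copy plasmid under kanamycin selection. It also carries a neomycin resistance marker, so transfected mammalian cells can be selected with G418, for example to derive stable lines. No feature table accompanies the record, so the specific origin of replication and the regulatory elements driving the resistance cassette are not stated. The listed 3′ sequencing primer does imply an SV40 polyadenylation signal downstream of the fusion.

The payload is a mouse (M. musculus) myosin light chain coding sequence, referenced in the record by a RefSeq transcript accession and expressed from the CMV promoter for strong constitutive transcription in mammalian cells. The insert sits upstream of the backbone-encoded red fluorescent protein, which is therefore fused to the C terminus of the light chain. The record lists the tag as mTagRFP, while the plasmid name indicates the mTagRFP-T variant. The "N-7" in the name probably denotes the N1-type arrangement with a seven-residue linker between the two partners, but the record does not confirm this, and the cloning method is listed as unknown.

The stated purpose is localization. The fusion acts as a red marker for myosin light chain in fluorescence imaging of cells, with reported excitation at 555 nm and emission at 584 nm. These wavelengths make it suitable for multicolour imaging alongside green or far-red probes.
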