>Addgene plasmid #58021 | mTagRFP-T-LC-Myosin-N-7 | depositor partial sequence | sequence record 89170 | insert sequence
CTAGCGCTACCGGACTCAGATCTCGAGCTCAAGCTTATGTCGAGCAAGAGAGCCAAGGCCAAGACCACCA
AGAAGAGGCCCCAGAGGGCTACGTCCAATGTCTTCGCCATGTTTGACCAGTCCCAGATCCAGGAGTTTAA
GGAGGCCTTCAACATGATTGATCAGAACCGCGATGGCTTCATTGATAAGGAGGACCTGCACGACATGTTG
GCCTCTCTGGGGAAGAACCCCACAGACGAGTACCTGGAGGGCATGATGAACGAGGCGCCAGGGCCCATCA
ACTTCACCATGTTCCTCACAATGTTTGGGGAGAAGCTGAACGGCACAGACCCCGAGGATGTGATCCGCAA
TGCCTTTGCCTGCTTTGATGAGGAGGCCTCAGGCTTCATCCACGAGGACCACCTGAGGGAGCTGCTCACC
ACCATGGGCGACCGATTCACGGATGAGGAGGTGGACGAGATGTACCGCGAGGCACCCATTGATAAGAAGG
GCAACTTCAACTACGTGGAGTTCACTCGCATCCTCAAACACGGCGCCAAGGACAAGGACGACCTGGATCC
ACCGGTCGCCACCATGGTGTCTAAGGGCGAAGAGCTGATTAAGGAGAACATGCACATGAAGCTGTACATG
GAGGGCACCGTGAACAACCACCACTTCAAGTGCACATCCGAGGGCGAAGGCAAGCCCTACGAGGGCACCC
AGACCATGAGAATCAAGGTGGTCGAGGGCGGCCCTCTCCCCTTCGCCTTCGACATCCTGGCTACCAGCTT
CATGTACGGCAGCAGAACCTTCATCAACCACACCCAGGGCATCCCCGATTTCTTTAAGCAGTCCTTCCCT
GAGGGCTTCACATGGGAGAGAGTCACCACATACGAAGACGGGGGCGTGCTGACCGCTACCCAGGACACCA
GCCTCCAGGACGGCTGCCTCATCTACAACGTCAAGATCAGAGGGGTGAACTTCCCATCCAACGGCCCTGT
GATGCAGAAGAAAACACTCGGCTGGGAGGCCAACACCGAGATGCTGTACCCCGCTGACGGCGGCCTGGAA
GGCAGAACCGACATGGCCCTGAAGCTCGTGGGCGGGGGCCACCTGATCTGCAACTTCAAGACCACATACA
GATCCAAGAAACCCGCTAAGAACCTCAAGATGCCCGGCGTCTACTATGTGGACCACAGACTGGAAAGAAT
CAAGGAGGCCGACAAAGAGACCTACGTCGAGCAGCACGAGGTGGCTGTGGCCAGATACTGCGACCTCCCT
AGCAAACTGGGGCACAAACTTAATGGCATGGACGAGCTGTACAAGTAAGCGGCCGCGACTCTAGATCATA
ATCAGCCATACCACA
