>Addgene plasmid #58021 | mTagRFP-T-LC-Myosin-N-7 | addgene partial sequence | sequence record 137464 | CMV-F 5'-CGCAAATGGGCGGTAGGCGTG-3'
CTGGTTTAGTGAACCGTCAGATCCGCTAGCGCTACCGGACTCAGATCTCGAGCTCAAGCTTATGTCGAGC
AAGAGAGCCAAGGCCAAGACCACCAAGAAGAGGCCCCAGAGGGCTACGTCCAATGTCTTCGCCATGTTTG
ACCAGTCCCAGATCCAGGAGTTTAAGGAGGCCTTCAACATGATTGATCAGAACCGCGATGGCTTCATTGA
TAAGGAGGACCTGCACGACATGTTGGCCTCTCTGGGGAAGAACCCCACAGACGAGTACCTGGAGGGCATG
ATGAACGAGGCGCCAGGGCCCATCAACTTCACCATGTTCCTCACAATGTTTGGGGAGAAGCTGAACGGCA
CAGACCCCGAGGATGTGATCCGCAATGCCTTTGCCTGCTTTGATGAGGAGGCCTCAGGCTTCATCCACGA
GGACCACCTGAGGGAGCTGCTCACCACCATGGGCGACCGATTCACGGATGAGGAGGTGGACGAGATGTAC
CGCGAGGCACCCATTGATAAGAAGGGCAACTTCAACTACGTGGAGTTCACTCGCATCCTCAAACACGGCG
CCAAGGACAAGGACGACCTGGATCCACCGGTCGCCACCATGGTGTCTAAGGGCGAAGAGCTGATTAAGGA
GAACATGCACATGAAGCTGTACATGGAGGGCACCGTGAACAACCACCACTTCAAGTGCACATCCGAGGGC
GAAGGCAAGCCCTACGAGGGCACCCAGACCATGAGAATCAAGGTGGTCGAGGG
